>Addgene plasmid #141352 | pMP71-Kaede | depositor full sequence | sequence record 276210 | pMP71-Kaede sequence 5218 bps
CTAGCTTAAGTAACGCCATTTTGCAAGGCATGGAAAATACATAACTGAGAATAGAGAAGTTCAGATCAAG
GTTAGGAACAGAGAGACAGCAGAATATGGGCCAAACAGGATATCTGTGGTAAGCAGTTCCTGCCCCGGCT
CAGGGCCAAGAACAGTTGGAACAGCAGAATATGGGCCAAACAGGATATCTGTGGTAAGCAGTTCCTGCCC
CGGCTCAGGGCCAAGAACAGATGGTCCCCAGATGCGGTCCCGCCCTCAGCAGTTTCTAGAGAACCATCAG
ATGTTTCCAGGGTGCCCCAAGGACCTGAAATGACCCTGTGCCTTATTTGAACTAACCAATCAGTTCGCTT
CTCGCTTCTGTTCGCGCGCTTCTGCTCCCCGAGCTCAATAAAAGAGCCCACAACCCCTCACTCGGCGCGC
CAGTCCTCCGATAGACTGCGTCGCCCGGGTACCCGTATTCCCAATAAAGCCTCTTGCTGTTTGCATCCGA
ATCGTGGACTCGCTGATCCTTGGGAGGGTCTCCTCAGATTGATTGACTGCCCACCTCGGGGGTCTTTCAT
TTGGAGGTTCCACCGAGATTTGGAGACCCCTGCCCAGGGACCACCGACCCCCCCGCCGGGAGGTAAGCTG
GCCAGCGGTCGTTTCGTGTCTGTCTCTGTCTTTGTGCGTGTTTGTGCCGGCATCTAATGTTTGCGCCTGC
GTCTGTACTAGTTGGCTAACTAGATCTGTATCTGGCGGTCCCGCGGAAGAACTGACGAGTTCGTATTCCC
GGCCGCAGCCCCTGGGAGACGTCCCAGCGGCCTCGGGGGCCCGTTTTGTGGCCCATTCTGTATCAGTTAA
CCTACCCGAGTCGGACTTTTTGGAGCTCCGCCACTGTCCGAGGGGTACGTGGCTTTGTTGGGGGACGAGA
GACAGAGACACTTCCCGCCCCCGTCTGAATTTTTGCTTTCGGTTTTACGCCGAAACCGCGCCGCGCGTCT
TGTCTGCTGCAGCATCGTTCTGTGTTGTCTCTGTCTGACTGTGTTTCTGTATTTGTCTGAAAATTAGCTC
GACAAAGTTAAGTAATAGTCCCTCTCTCCAAGCTCACTTACAGGCGGCCGCCACCATGAGTCTGATTAAA
CCAGAAATGAAGATCAAGCTGCTTATGGAAGGCAATGTAAACGGGCACCAGTTTGTTATTGAGGGAGATG
GAAAAGGCCATCCTTTTGAGGGAAAACAGAGTATGGACCTTGTAGTCAAAGAAGGCGCACCTCTCCCTTT
TGCCTACGATATCTTGACAACAGCATTCCATTATGGTAACAGGGTTTTTGCTAAATACCCAGACCATATA
CCAGACTACTTCAAGCAGTCGTTTCCCAAAGGGTTTTCTTGGGAGCGAAGCCTGATGTTCGAGGACGGGG
GCGTTTGCATCGCTACAAATGACATAACACTGAAAGGAGACACTTTTTTTAACAAAGTTCGATTTGATGG
CGTAAACTTTCCCCCAAATGGTCCTGTTATGCAGAAGAAGACTCTGAAATGGGAGGCATCCACTGAGAAA
ATGTATTTGCGTGATGGAGTGTTGACGGGCGATATTACAATGGCTCTGCTGCTTAAAGGAGATGTCCATT
ACCGATGTGACTTCAGAACTACTTACAAATCTAGGCAGGAGGGTGTCAAGTTGCCAGGATATCACTTTGT
CGATCACTGCATCAGCATATTGAGGCATGACAAAGACTACAACGAGGTTAAGCTGTATGAGCACGCTGTT
GCCCATTCTGGATTGCCGGACAACGTCAAGTAAGGATCCAAGCTTAGGCCTGCTCGCTTTCTTGCTGTCC
CATTTCTATTAAAGGTTCCTTTGTTCCCTAAGTCCAACTACTAAACTGGGGGATATTATGAAGGGCCTTG
AGCATCTGGATTCTGCCTAGCGCTAAGCTTAACACGAGCCATAGATAGAATAAAAGATTTTATTTAGTCT
CCAGAAAAAGGGGGGAATGAAAGACCCCACCTGTAGGTTTGGCAAGCTAGCTTAAGTAACGCCATTTTGC
AAGGCATGGAAAATACATAACTGAGAATAGAGAAGTTCAGATCAAGGTTAGGAACAGAGAGACAGCAGAA
TATGGGCCAAACAGGATATCTGTGGTAAGCAGTTCCTGCCCCGGCTCAGGGCCAAGAACAGTTGGAACAG
CAGAATATGGGCCAAACAGGATATCTGTGGTAAGCAGTTCCTGCCCCGGCTCAGGGCCAAGAACAGATGG
TCCCCAGATGCGGTCCCGCCCTCAGCAGTTTCTAGAGAACCATCAGATGTTTCCAGGGTGCCCCAAGGAC
CTGAAATGACCCTGTGCCTTATTTGAACTAACCAATCAGTTCGCTTCTCGCTTCTGTTCGCGCGCTTCTG
CTCCCCGAGCTCAATAAAAGAGCCCACAACCCCTCACTCGGCGCGCCAGTCCTCCGATAGACTGCGTCGC
CCGGGTACCCGTGTTCTCAATAAACCCTCTTGCAGTTGCATCCGACTCGTGGTCTCGCTGTTCCTTGGGA
GGGTCTCCTCTGAGTGATTGACTGCCCACCTCGGGGGTCTTTCATTCTCGAGCAGCTTGGCGTAATCATG
GTCATAGCTGTTTCCTGTGTGAAATTGTTATCCGCTCACAATTCCACACAACATACGAGCCGGAAGCATA
AAGTGTAAAGCCTGGGGTGCCTAATGAGTGAGCTAACTCACATTAATTGCGTTGCGCTCACTGCCCGCTT
TCCAGTCGGGAAACCTGTCGTGCCAGCTGCATTAATGAATCGGCCAACGCGCGGGGAGAGGCGGTTTGCG
TATTGGGCGCTCTTCCGCTTCCTCGCTCACTGACTCGCTGCGCTCGGTCGTTCGGCTGCGGCGAGCGGTA
TCAGCTCACTCAAAGGCGGTAATACGGTTATCCACAGAATCAGGGGATAACGCAGGAAAGAACATGTGAG
CAAAAGGCCAGCAAAAGGCCAGGAACCGTAAAAAGGCCGCGTTGCTGGCGTTTTTCCATAGGCTCCGCCC
CCCTGACGAGCATCACAAAAATCGACGCTCAAGTCAGAGGTGGCGAAACCCGACAGGACTATAAAGATAC
CAGGCGTTTCCCCCTGGAAGCTCCCTCGTGCGCTCTCCTGTTCCGACCCTGCCGCTTACCGGATACCTGT
CCGCCTTTCTCCCTTCGGGAAGCGTGGCGCTTTCTCATAGCTCACGCTGTAGGTATCTCAGTTCGGTGTA
GGTCGTTCGCTCCAAGCTGGGCTGTGTGCACGAACCCCCCGTTCAGCCCGACCGCTGCGCCTTATCCGGT
AACTATCGTCTTGAGTCCAACCCGGTAAGACACGACTTATCGCCACTGGCAGCAGCCACTGGTAACAGGA
TTAGCAGAGCGAGGTATGTAGGCGGTGCTACAGAGTTCTTGAAGTGGTGGCCTAACTACGGCTACACTAG
AAGAACAGTATTTGGTATCTGCGCTCTGCTGAAGCCAGTTACCTTCGGAAAAAGAGTTGGTAGCTCTTGA
TCCGGCAAACAAACCACCGCTGGTAGCGGTGGTTTTTTTGTTTGCAAGCAGCAGATTACGCGCAGAAAAA
AAGGATCTCAAGAAGATCCTTTGATCTTTTCTACGGGGTCTGACGCTCAGTGGAACGAAAACTCACGTTA
AGGGATTTTGGTCATGAGATTATCAAAAAGGATCTTCACCTAGATCCTTTTAAATTAAAAATGAAGTTTT
AAATCAATCTAAAGTATATATGAGTAAACTTGGTCTGACAGTTACCAATGCTTAATCAGTGAGGCACCTA
TCTCAGCGATCTGTCTATTTCGTTCATCCATAGTTGCCTGACTCCCCGTCGTGTAGATAACTACGATACG
GGAGGGCTTACCATCTGGCCCCAGTGCTGCAATGATACCGCGAGACCCACGCTCACCGGCTCCAGATTTA
TCAGCAATAAACCAGCCAGCCGGAAGGGCCGAGCGCAGAAGTGGTCCTGCAACTTTATCCGCCTCCATCC
AGTCTATTAATTGTTGCCGGGAAGCTAGAGTAAGTAGTTCGCCAGTTAATAGTTTGCGCAACGTTGTTGC
CATTGCTACAGGCATCGTGGTGTCACGCTCGTCGTTTGGTATGGCTTCATTCAGCTCCGGTTCCCAACGA
TCAAGGCGAGTTACATGATCCCCCATGTTGTGCAAAAAAGCGGTTAGCTCCTTCGGTCCTCCGATCGTTG
TCAGAAGTAAGTTGGCCGCAGTGTTATCACTCATGGTTATGGCAGCACTGCATAATTCTCTTACTGTCAT
GCCATCCGTAAGATGCTTTTCTGTGACTGGTGAGTACTCAACCAAGTCATTCTGAGAATAGTGTATGCGG
CGACCGAGTTGCTCTTGCCCGGCGTCAATACGGGATAATACCGCGCCACATAGCAGAACTTTAAAAGTGC
TCATCATTGGAAAACGTTCTTCGGGGCGAAAACTCTCAAGGATCTTACCGCTGTTGAGATCCAGTTCGAT
GTAACCCACTCGTGCACCCAACTGATCTTCAGCATCTTTTACTTTCACCAGCGTTTCTGGGTGAGCAAAA
ACAGGAAGGCAAAATGCCGCAAAAAAGGGAATAAGGGCGACACGGAAATGTTGAATACTCATACTCTTCC
TTTTTCAATATTATTGAAGCATTTATCAGGGTTATTGTCTCATGAGCGGATACATATTTGAATGTATTTA
GAAAAATAAACAAATAGGGGTTCCGCGCACATTTCCCCGAAAAGTGCCACCTGACGTCTAAGAAACCATT
ATTATCATGACATTAACCTATAAAAATAGGCGTATCACGAGGCCCTTTCGTCTCGCGCGTTTCGGTGATG
ACGGTGAAAACCTCTGACACATGCAGCTCCCGGAGACGGTCACAGCTTGTCTGTAAGCGGATGCCGGGAG
CAGACAAGCCCGTCAGGGCGCGTCAGCGGGTGTTGGCGGGTGTCGGGGCTGGCTTAACTATGCGGCATCA
GAGCAGATTGTACTGAGAGTGCACCATATGCGGTGTGAAATACCGCACAGATGCGTAAGGAGAAAATACC
GCATCAGGCGCCATTCGCCATTCAGGCTGCGCAACTGTTGGGAAGGGCGATCGGTGCGGGCCTCTTCGCT
ATTACGCCAGCTGGCGAAAGGGGGATGTGCTGCAAGGCGATTAAGTTGGGTAACGCCAGGGTTTTCCCAG
TCACGACGTTGTAAAACGACGGCCAGTGAATTAGTACT
Features (pLannotate 1.2.2; 18 found; start..end, strand, type, name):
      1..82      +  LTR            3' LTR (ΔU3) (fragment): self-inactivating 3' long terminal repeat (LTR) from Moloney murine leukemia virus
     92..538     +  LTR            LTR: long terminal repeat from Moloney murine leukemia virus
    700..801     +  ncRNA          Gammaretro CES: Accession: RF00374 - Gammaretrovirus core encapsidation signal
    841..1044    +  CDS            GGAG_MLVAV (fragment): Experimental evidence at protein level: Swiss-Prot protein existence level 1. Plays a role in viral particle release. Presumably acts by facilitating the fission of the virion bud at the cell surface (PubMed:17267509, PubMed:22828015). May prevent the antiviral activity of murine APOBEC3 (PubMed:25505062, PubMed:23671100, PubMed:20702647). From AKV murine leukemia virus (AKR (endogenous) murine leukemia virus).
   1070..1095    +  misc_feature   pol region (fragment): Moloney murine leukemia virus (MMLV) pol region containing the splice acceptor site
   1106..1780    +  CDS            Kaede: Kaede is a photoconvertible green/yellow fluorescent protein published in 2002, derived from Trachyphyllia geoffroyi. It has moderate acid sensitivity.
   1802..1909    +  polyA_signal   β-globin poly(A) (fragment): human β-globin polyadenylation signal
   1976..2566    +  LTR            LTR: long terminal repeat from Moloney murine leukemia virus
   2615..2631    -  protein_bind   lac operator: The lac repressor binds to the lac operator to inhibit transcription in E. coli. This inhibition can be relieved by adding lactose or isopropyl-β-D-thiogalactopyranoside (IPTG). lac repressor encoded by lacI
   2639..2669    -  promoter       lac promoter: promoter for the E. coli lac operon
   2684..2705    -  protein_bind   CAP binding site: CAP binding activates transcription in the presence of cAMP. E. coli catabolite activator protein
   2718..2810    -  CDS            lacI (fragment): lac repressor; lacI; The lac repressor binds to the lac operator to inhibit transcription in E. coli. This inhibition can be relieved by adding lactose or isopropyl-β-D-thiogalactopyranoside (IPTG).
   2993..3581    -  rep_origin     ori: high-copy-number ColE1/pMB1/pBR322/pUC origin of replication
   3752..4612    -  CDS            AmpR: β-lactamase; bla; confers resistance to ampicillin, carbenicillin, and related antibiotics
   4613..4717    -  promoter       AmpR promoter: bla
   4812..4847    +  CDS            rop (fragment): Rop protein, which maintains plasmids at low copy number; rop
   4949..5048    +  misc_feature   bom (fragment): basis of mobility region from pBR322
   5054..5211    -  CDS            lacZα (fragment): LacZα fragment of β-galactosidase; lacZ fragment
