>Addgene plasmid #141352 | pMP71-Kaede | addgene full sequence | sequence record 304892 | Addgene NGS Result
ATTTTGCAAGGCATGGAAAATACATAACTGAGAATAGAGAAGTTCAGATCAAGGTTAGGAACAGAGAGAC
AGCAGAATATGGGCCAAACAGGATATCTGTGGTAAGCAGTTCCTGCCCCGGCTCAGGGCCAAGAACAGTT
GGAACAGCAGAATATGGGCCAAACAGGATATCTGTGGTAAGCAGTTCCTGCCCCGGCTCAGGGCCAAGAA
CAGATGGTCCCCAGATGCGGTCCCGCCCTCAGCAGTTTCTAGAGAACCATCAGATGTTTCCAGGGTGCCC
CAAGGACCTGAAATGACCCTGTGCCTTATTTGAACTAACCAATCAGTTCGCTTCTCGCTTCTGTTCGCGC
GCTTCTGCTCCCCGAGCTCAATAAAAGAGCCCACAACCCCTCACTCGGCGCGCCAGTCCTCCGATAGACT
GCGTCGCCCGGGTACCCGTATTCCCAATAAAGCCTCTTGCTGTTTGCATCCGAATCGTGGACTCGCTGAT
CCTTGGGAGGGTCTCCTCAGATTGATTGACTGCCCACCTCGGGGGTCTTTCATTTGGAGGTTCCACCGAG
ATTTGGAGACCCCTGCCCAGGGACCACCGACCCCCCCGCCGGGAGGTAAGCTGGCCAGCGGTCGTTTCGT
GTCTGTCTCTGTCTTTGTGCGTGTTTGTGCCGGCATCTAATGTTTGCGCCTGCGTCTGTACTAGTTGGCT
AACTAGATCTGTATCTGGCGGTCCCGCGGAAGAACTGACGAGTTCGTATTCCCGGCCGCAGCCCCTGGGA
GACGTCCCAGCGGCCTCGGGGGCCCGTTTTGTGGCCCATTCTGTATCAGTTAACCTACCCGAGTCGGACT
TTTTGGAGCTCCGCCACTGTCCGAGGGGTACGTGGCTTTGTTGGGGGACGAGAGACAGAGACACTTCCCG
CCCCCGTCTGAATTTTTGCTTTCGGTTTTACGCCGAAACCGCGCCGCGCGTCTTGTCTGCTGCAGCATCG
TTCTGTGTTGTCTCTGTCTGACTGTGTTTCTGTATTTGTCTGAAAATTAGCTCCACAAAGTTAAGTAATA
GTCCCTCTCTCCAAGCTCACTTACAGGCGGCCGCCACCATGAGTCTGATTAAACCAGAAATGAAGATCAA
GCTGCTTATGGAAGGCAATGTAAACGGGCACCAGTTTGTTATTGAGGGAGATGGAAAAGGCCATCCTTTT
GAGGGAAAACAGAGTATGGACCTTGTAGTCAAAGAAGGCGCACCTCTCCCTTTTGCCTACGATATCTTGA
CAACAGCATTCCATTATGGTAACAGGGTTTTTGCTAAATACCCAGACCATATACCAGACTACTTCAAGCA
GTCGTTTCCCAAAGGGTTTTCTTGGGAGCGAAGCCTGATGTTCGAGGACGGGGGCGTTTGCATCGCTACA
AATGACATAACACTGAAAGGAGACACTTTTTTTAACAAAGTTCGATTTGATGGCGTAAACTTTCCCCCAA
ATGGTCCTGTTATGCAGAAGAAGACTCTGAAATGGGAGGCATCCACTGAGAAAATGTATTTGCGTGATGG
AGTGTTGACGGGCGATATTACAATGGCTCTGCTGCTTAAAGGAGATGTCCATTACCGATGTGACTTCAGA
ACTACTTACAAATCTAGGCAGGAGGGTGTCAAGTTGCCAGGATATCACTTTGTCGATCACTGCATCAGCA
TATTGAGGCATGACAAAGACTACAACGAGGTTAAGCTGTATGAGCACGCTGTTGCCCATTCTGGATTGCC
GGACAACGTCAAGTAAGGATCCAAGCTTAGGCCTGCTCGCTTTCTTGCTGTCCCATTTCTATTAAAGGTT
CCTTTGTTCCCTAAGTCCAACTACTAAACTGGGGGATATTATGAAGGGCCTTGAGCATCTGGATTCTGCC
TAGCGCTAAGCTTAACACGAGCCATAGATAGAATAAAAGATTTTATTTAGTCTCCAGAAAAAGGGGGGAA
TGAAAGACCCCACCTGTAGGTTTGGCAAGCTAGCTTAAGTAACGCCATTTTGCAAGGCATGGAAAATACA
TAACTGAGAATAGAGAAGTTCAGATCAAGGTTAGGAACAGAGAGACAGCAGAATATGGGCCAAACAGGAT
ATCTGTGGTAAGCAGTTCCTGCCCCGGCTCAGGGCCAAGAACAGTTGGAACAGCAGAATATGGGCCAAAC
AGGATATCTGTGGTAAGCAGTTCCTGCCCCGGCTCAGGGCCAAGAACAGATGGTCCCCAGATGCGGTCCC
GCCCTCAGCAGTTTCTAGAGAACCATCAGATGTTTCCAGGGTGCCCCAAGGACCTGAAATGACCCTGTGC
CTTATTTGAACTAACCAATCAGTTCGCTTCTCGCTTCTGTTCGCGCGCTTCTGCTCCCCGAGCTCAATAA
AAGAGCCCACAACCCCTCACTCGGCGCGCCAGTCCTCCGATAGACTGCGTCGCCCGGGTACCCGTGTTCT
CAATAAACCCTCTTGCAGTTGCATCCGACTCGTGGTCTCGCTGTTCCTTGGGAGGGTCTCCTCTGAGTGA
TTGACTGCCCACCTCGGGGGTCTTTCATTCTCGAGCAGCTTGGCGTAATCATGGTCATAGCTGTTTCCTG
TGTGAAATTGTTATCCGCTCACAATTCCACACAACATACGAGCCGGAAGCATAAAGTGTAAAGCCTGGGG
TGCCTAATGAGTGAGCTAACTCACATTAATTGCGTTGCGCTCACTGCCCGCTTTCCAGTCGGGAAACCTG
TCGTGCCAGCTGCATTAATGAATCGGCCAACGCGCGGGGAGAGGCGGTTTGCGTATTGGGCGCTCTTCCG
CTTCCTCGCTCACTGACTCGCTGCGCTCGGTCGTTCGGCTGCGGCGAGCGGTATCAGCTCACTCAAAGGC
GGTAATACGGTTATCCACAGAATCAGGGGATAACGCAGGAAAGAACATGTGAGCAAAAGGCCAGCAAAAG
GCCAGGAACCGTAAAAAGGCCGCGTTGCTGGCGTTTTTCCATAGGCTCCGCCCCCCTGACGAGCATCACA
AAAATCGACGCTCAAGTCAGAGGTGGCGAAACCCGACAGGACTATAAAGATACCAGGCGTTTCCCCCTGG
AAGCTCCCTCGTGCGCTCTCCTGTTCCGACCCTGCCGCTTACCGGATACCTGTCCGCCTTTCTCCCTTCG
GGAAGCGTGGCGCTTTCTCATAGCTCACGCTGTAGGTATCTCAGTTCGGTGTAGGTCGTTCGCTCCAAGC
TGGGCTGTGTGCACGAACCCCCCGTTCAGCCCGACCGCTGCGCCTTATCCGGTAACTATCGTCTTGAGTC
CAACCCGGTAAGACACGACTTATCGCCACTGGCAGCAGCCACTGGTAACAGGATTAGCAGAGCGAGGTAT
GTAGGCGGTGCTACAGAGTTCTTGAAGTGGTGGCCTAACTACGGCTACACTAGAAGAACAGTATTTGGTA
TCTGCGCTCTGCTGAAGCCAGTTACCTTCGGAAAAAGAGTTGGTAGCTCTTGATCCGGCAAACAAACCAC
CGCTGGTAGCGGTGGTTTTTTTGTTTGCAAGCAGCAGATTACGCGCAGAAAAAAAGGATCTCAAGAAGAT
CCTTTGATCTTTTCTACGGGGTCTGACGCTCAGTGGAACGAAAACTCACGTTAAGGGATTTTGGTCATGA
GATTATCAAAAAGGATCTTCACCTAGATCCTTTTAAATTAAAAATGAAGTTTTAAATCAATCTAAAGTAT
ATATGAGTAAACTTGGTCTGACAGTTACCAATGCTTAATCAGTGAGGCACCTATCTCAGCGATCTGTCTA
TTTCGTTCATCCATAGTTGCCTGACTCCCCGTCGTGTAGATAACTACGATACGGGAGGGCTTACCATCTG
GCCCCAGTGCTGCAATGATACCGCGAGACCCACGCTCACCGGCTCCAGATTTATCAGCAATAAACCAGCC
AGCCGGAAGGGCCGAGCGCAGAAGTGGTCCTGCAACTTTATCCGCCTCCATCCAGTCTATTAATTGTTGC
CGGGAAGCTAGAGTAAGTAGTTCGCCAGTTAATAGTTTGCGCAACGTTGTTGCCATTGCTACAGGCATCG
TGGTGTCACGCTCGTCGTTTGGTATGGCTTCATTCAGCTCCGGTTCCCAACGATCAAGGCGAGTTACATG
ATCCCCCATGTTGTGCAAAAAAGCGGTTAGCTCCTTCGGTCCTCCGATCGTTGTCAGAAGTAAGTTGGCC
GCAGTGTTATCACTCATGGTTATGGCAGCACTGCATAATTCTCTTACTGTCATGCCATCCGTAAGATGCT
TTTCTGTGACTGGTGAGTACTCAACCAAGTCATTCTGAGAATAGTGTATGCGGCGACCGAGTTGCTCTTG
CCCGGCGTCAATACGGGATAATACCGCGCCACATAGCAGAACTTTAAAAGTGCTCATCATTGGAAAACGT
TCTTCGGGGCGAAAACTCTCAAGGATCTTACCGCTGTTGAGATCCAGTTCGATGTAACCCACTCGTGCAC
CCAACTGATCTTCAGCATCTTTTACTTTCACCAGCGTTTCTGGGTGAGCAAAAACAGGAAGGCAAAATGC
CGCAAAAAAGGGAATAAGGGCGACACGGAAATGTTGAATACTCATACTCTTCCTTTTTCAATATTATTGA
AGCATTTATCAGGGTTATTGTCTCATGAGCGGATACATATTTGAATGTATTTAGAAAAATAAACAAATAG
GGGTTCCGCGCACATTTCCCCGAAAAGTGCCACCTGACGTCTAAGAAACCATTATTATCATGACATTAAC
CTATAAAAATAGGCGTATCACGAGGCCCTTTCGTCTCGCGCGTTTCGGTGATGACGGTGAAAACCTCTGA
CACATGCAGCTCCCGGAGACGGTCACAGCTTGTCTGTAAGCGGATGCCGGGAGCAGACAAGCCCGTCAGG
GCGCGTCAGCGGGTGTTGGCGGGTGTCGGGGCTGGCTTAACTATGCGGCATCAGAGCAGATTGTACTGAG
AGTGCACCATATGCGGTGTGAAATACCGCACAGATGCGTAAGGAGAAAATACCGCATCAGGCGCCATTCG
CCATTCAGGCTGCGCAACTGTTGGGAAGGGCGATCGGTGCGGGCCTCTTCGCTATTACGCCAGCTGGCGA
AAGGGGGATGTGCTGCAAGGCGATTAAGTTGGGTAACGCCAGGGTTTTCCCAGTCACGACGTTGTAAAAC
GACGGCCAGTGAATTAGTACTCTAGCTTAAGTAACGCC
Features (pLannotate 1.2.2; 17 found; start..end, strand, type, name):
     75..521     +  LTR            LTR: long terminal repeat from Moloney murine leukemia virus
    683..784     +  ncRNA          Gammaretro CES: Accession: RF00374 - Gammaretrovirus core encapsidation signal
    824..1075    +  CDS            GGAG_MLVAV (fragment): Experimental evidence at protein level: Swiss-Prot protein existence level 1. Plays a role in viral particle release. Presumably acts by facilitating the fission of the virion bud at the cell surface (PubMed:17267509, PubMed:22828015). May prevent the antiviral activity of murine APOBEC3 (PubMed:25505062, PubMed:23671100, PubMed:20702647). From AKV murine leukemia virus (AKR (endogenous) murine leukemia virus).
   1089..1763    +  CDS            Kaede: Kaede is a photoconvertible green/yellow fluorescent protein published in 2002, derived from Trachyphyllia geoffroyi. It has moderate acid sensitivity.
   1785..1892    +  polyA_signal   β-globin poly(A) (fragment): human β-globin polyadenylation signal
   1959..2549    +  LTR            LTR: long terminal repeat from Moloney murine leukemia virus
   2598..2614    -  protein_bind   lac operator: The lac repressor binds to the lac operator to inhibit transcription in E. coli. This inhibition can be relieved by adding lactose or isopropyl-β-D-thiogalactopyranoside (IPTG). lac repressor encoded by lacI
   2622..2652    -  promoter       lac promoter: promoter for the E. coli lac operon
   2667..2688    -  protein_bind   CAP binding site: CAP binding activates transcription in the presence of cAMP. E. coli catabolite activator protein
   2701..2793    -  CDS            lacI (fragment): lac repressor; lacI; The lac repressor binds to the lac operator to inhibit transcription in E. coli. This inhibition can be relieved by adding lactose or isopropyl-β-D-thiogalactopyranoside (IPTG).
   2976..3564    -  rep_origin     ori: high-copy-number ColE1/pMB1/pBR322/pUC origin of replication
   3735..4595    -  CDS            AmpR: β-lactamase; bla; confers resistance to ampicillin, carbenicillin, and related antibiotics
   4596..4700    -  promoter       AmpR promoter: bla
   4795..4830    +  CDS            rop (fragment): Rop protein, which maintains plasmids at low copy number; rop
   4932..5031    +  misc_feature   bom (fragment): basis of mobility region from pBR322
   5037..5194    -  CDS            lacZα (fragment): LacZα fragment of β-galactosidase; lacZ fragment
   5202..65      +  LTR            3' LTR (ΔU3) (fragment) (across the origin): self-inactivating 3' long terminal repeat (LTR) from Moloney murine leukemia virus
