[The description below was written by a language model from this plasmid's Addgene catalogue record and pLannotate feature annotations shown in this document.]
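Description:
pMP71-Kaede is a gammaretroviral expression plasmid of about 5.2 kb, built on the pMP71 backbone, that delivers the photoconvertible fluorescent protein Kaede to mammalian cells. It is maintained in E. coli through a high-copy ColE1/pUC-type origin and selected with ampicillin via the β-lactamase gene and its own promoter. The rest of the bacterial backbone carries only remnants of earlier cloning vectors (fragments of lacZα, lacI, rop and bom, plus a lac promoter/operator), which have no evident role in the construct's function.

The retroviral cassette is bounded by two long terminal repeats annotated as Moloney murine leukemia virus-type. The catalogue lists the LTR as the promoter, so the 5′ LTR drives transcription of both the packageable genomic RNA and the transgene. Downstream lie the gammaretrovirus core encapsidation signal, which directs the RNA into virions, and a leader region that the annotation software matches to a partial gag-related fragment. In the depositor sequence a short pol-derived fragment containing a splice acceptor is also annotated. The Kaede coding sequence (about 675 bp, cloned between NcoI and BamHI) follows, then a segment matched to part of the human β-globin polyadenylation signal and the 3′ LTR. A short fragment flagged as a self-inactivating ΔU3 LTR sits just upstream of the 5′ LTR, but because both main LTRs are annotated at substantial length, the record does not establish a self-inactivating design. No viral structural genes are annotated as intact, so packaging functions would have to be supplied in trans. The two sequence records are the same length and essentially agree, differing mainly in their start coordinate.

Kaede emits green fluorescence and converts to red on violet or UV illumination, allowing optical marking of transduced cells. The associated publication concerns a mouse model that is immunologically tolerant to reporter and modifier proteins.
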