Addgene plasmid #141352: pMP71-Kaede
Purpose: pMP71 expression vector containing Kaede
Depositing lab: Ton Schumacher. Depositing organization: Netherlands Cancer Institute. Publication: A mouse model that is immunologically tolerant to reporter and modifier proteins. Bresser K, Dijkgraaf FE, Pritchard CEJ, Huijbers IJ, Song JY, Rohr JC, Scheeren FA, Schumacher TN. Commun Biol. 2020 May 29;3(1):273. doi: 10.1038/s42003-020-0979-0. PubMed 32472011.
Backbone
  Vector backbone: pMP71
  Backbone size w/o insert (bp): 4500
  Total vector size (bp): 5200
  Vector type: Mammalian Expression, Retroviral
Growth in bacteria
  Bacterial resistance: Ampicillin, 100 μg/mL
  Growth temperature: 37°C
  Growth strain: NEB Stable
  Copy number: High Copy
Gene/Insert
  Gene/Insert name: Kaede
  Species: Synthetic
  Insert size (bp): 678
  Promoter: LTR
  Cloning method: Restriction Enzyme; 5′ cloning site NcoI (not destroyed); 3′ cloning site BamHI (not destroyed)
  Sequencing primers: 5′ GCTCCACAAAGTTAAGTAATAGTCC
Terms and licenses: Academic/Nonprofit Terms; Industry Terms: Not Available to Industry
How to cite: pMP71-Kaede was a gift from Ton Schumacher (Addgene plasmid # 141352 ; http://n2t.net/addgene:141352 ; RRID:Addgene_141352)
